>Addgene plasmid #173509 | pICSL86977OD:PITG_04085 | addgene full sequence | sequence record 342135 | Addgene NGS Result
CTCGGCAACCTCACCGCCGATGCGCGTGCCTTTGATCGCCCGCGACACGACAAAGGCCGCTTGTAGCCTT
CCATCCGTGACCTCAATGCGCTGCTTAACCAGCTCCACCAGGTCGGCGGTGGCCCATATGTCGTAAGGGC
TTGGCTGCACCGGAATCAGCACGAAGTCGGCTGCCTTGATCGCGGACACAGCCAAGTCCGCCGCCTGGGG
CGCTCCGTCGATCACTACGAAGTCGCGCCGGCCGATGGCCTTCACGTCGCGGTCAATCGTCGGGCGGTCG
ATGCCGACAACGGTTAGCGGTTGATCTTCCCGCACGGCCGCCCAATCGCGGGCACTGCCCTGGGGATCGG
AATCGACTAACAGAACATCGGCCCCGGCGAGTTGCAGGGCGCGGGCTAGATGGGTTGCGATGGTCGTCTT
GCCTGACCCGCCTTTCTGGTTAAGTACAGCGATAACCTTCATGCGTTCCCCTTGCGTATTTGTTTATTTA
CTCATCGCATCATATACGCAGCGACCGCATGACGCAAGCTGTTTTACTCAAATACACATCACCTTTTTAG
ACGGCGGCGCTCGGTTTCTTCAGCGGCCAAGCTGGCCGGCCAGGCCGCCAGCTTGGCATCAGACAAACCG
GCCAGGATTTCATGCAGCCGCACGGCTGACTCCCGAGGGGAACCCTGTGGTTGGCATGCACATACAAATG
GACGAACGGATAAACCTTTTCACGCCCTTTTAAATATCCGATTATTCTAATAAACGCTCTTTTCTCTTAG
GTTTACCCGCCAATATATCCTGTCAAACACTGATAGTTTAAACGGATCACTTCGTGTCCCTCGGTCACAT
GTGCATCCTCTAGTAGCGGTCCTGCTGAGCCTCGACATGTTGTCGCAAAATTCGCCCTGGACCCGCCCAA
CGATTTGTCGTCACTGTCAAGGTTTGACCTGCACTTCATTTGGGGCCCACATACACCAAAAAAATGCTGC
ATAATTCTCGGGGCAGCAAGTCGGTTACCCGGCCGCCGTGCTGGACCGGGTTGAATGGTGCCCGTAACTT
TCGGTAGAGCGGACGGCCAATACTCAACTTCAAGGAATCTCACCCATGCGCGCCGGCGGGGAACCGGAGT
TCCCTTCAGTGAGCGTTATTAGTTCGCCGCTCGGTGTGTCGTAGATACTAGCCCCTGGGGCACTTTTGAA
ATTTGAATAAGATTTATGTAATCAGTCTTTTAGGTTTGACCGGTTCTGCCGCTTTTTTTAAAATTGGATT
TGTAATAATAAAACGCAATTGTTTGTTATTGTGGCGCTCTATCATAGATGTCGCTATAAACCTATTCAGC
ACAATATATTGTTTTCATTTTAATATTGTACATATAAGTAGTAGGGTACAATCAGTAAATTGAACGGAGA
ATATTATTCATAAAAATACGATAGTAACGGGTGATATATTCATTAGAATGAACCGAAACCGGCGGTAAGG
ATCTGAGCTACACATGCTCAGGTTTTTTACAACGTGCACAACAGAATTGAAAGCAAATATCATGCGATCA
TAGGCTTCTCGCATATCTCATTAAAGCAGGACAAGCTCAAGACTTAGTCATCTTCTTCTTAGCCTTCTTA
GCAGCCTCGATCAACTTAGAGATCTTGATGTCAGGCTTCTTGATGATCTTGTTAGTAGAAGGGATGATGT
TCTTCCAGAATCCTCCGTAACCATCACCCCTTCCAGACTGGATCACCTCCTGAGCCTCCACCATTGTATC
GATAATTGTAAATGTAATTGTAATGTTGTTTGTTGTTTGTTGTTGTTGGTAATTGTTGTAAAAATGAGCT
CTTATACTCGAGCGTGTCCTCTCCAAATGAAATGAACTTCCTTATATAGAGGAAGGGTCTTGCGAAGGAT
AGTGGGATTGTGCGTCATCCCTTACGTCAGTGGAGATGTCACATCAATCCACTTGCTTTGTAGACGTGGT
TGGAACCTCTTCTTTTTCCACGATGCTCCTCGTGGGTGGGGGTCCATCTTTGGGACCACTGTCGGCAGAG
AGATCTTGAATGATAGCCTTTCCTTTATCGCAATGATGGCATTTGTAGGAGCCACCTTCCTTTTCTACTG
TCCTTTCGATGAAGTGACAGATAGCTGGGCAATGGAATCCGAGGAGGTTTCCCGAAATTATCCTTTGTTG
AAAAGTCTCAATAGCCCTTTGATCTTCTGAGACTGTATCTTTGACATTTTTGGAGTAGACCAGAGTGTCG
TGCTCCACCATGTTGACGAAGATTTTCTTCTTGTCATTGAGTCGTAAAAGACTCTGTATGAACTGTTCGC
CAGTCTTGACGGCGAGTTCTGTTAGATCCTCGATTTGAATCTTAGACTCCATGCATGGCCTTAGATTCAG
TAGGAACTACCTTTTTAGAGACTCCAATCTCTATTACTTGCCTTGGTTTATGAAGCAAGCCTTGAATCGT
CCATACTGGAATAGTACTTCTGATCTTGAGAAATATGTCTTTCTCTGTGTTCTTGATGCAATTAGTCCTG
AATCTTTTGACTGCATCTTTAACCTTCTTGGGAAGGTATTTGATCTCCTGGAGATTGTTACTCGGGTAGA
TCGTCTTGATGAGACTTGCTGCGTAGGCCTCTCTAACCATCTGTGGGTCAGCATTCTTTCTGAAATTGAA
GAGGCTAACCTTCTCATTATCAGTGGTGAACATAGTGTCGTCACCTTCACCTTCGAACTTCCTTCCTAGA
TCGTAAAGATAGAGGAAATCGTCCATTGTAATCTCCGGGGCAAAGGAGATCTCTTTTGGGGCTGGATCAC
TGCTGGGCCTTTTGGTTCCTAGCGTGAGCCAGTGGGCTTTTTGCTTTGGTGGGCTTGTTAGGGCCTTAGC
AAAGCTCTTGGGCTTGAGTTGAGCTTCTCCTTTGGGGATGAAGTTCAACCTGTCTGTTTGCTGACTTGTT
GTGTACGCGTCAGCTGCTGCTCTTGCCTCTGTAATAGTGGCAAATTTCTTGTGTGCAACTCCGGGAACGC
CGTTTGTTGCCGCCTTTGTACAACCCCAGTCATCGTATATACCGGCATGTGGACCGTTATACACAACGTA
GTAGTTGATATGAGGGTGTTGAATACCCGATTCTGCTCTGAGAGGAGCAACTGTGCTGTTAAGCTCAGAT
TTTTGTGGGATTGGAATTCCTCCAAGCTTGAATTCTTGCAGCGCTCCAATTCAGCAAGCGTCGATCTAGT
AACATAGATGACACCGCGCGCGATAATTTATCCTAGTTTGCGCGCTATATTTTGTTTTCTATCGCGTATT
AAATGTATAATTGCGGGACTCTAATCATAAAAACCCATCTCATAAATAACGTCATGCATTACATGTTAAT
TATTACATGCTTAACGTAATTCAACAGAAATTATATGATAATCATCGCAAGACCGGCAACAGGATTCAAT
CTTAAGAAACTTTATTGCCAAATGTTTGAACGATCTGCTTGACTCTAGATCCAGAGTCCCGCTCAAATCT
CAGTCACAGGAAGAACAGGTCTAGGAGGAACAGGAAGAGAGAAATCAAGCTGCCAGAATCCCACATCATG
CCAATTTCCATGTTTGAAACCAGCAGCTCTAAGCATTCCCCTAGGAGCATAACCAAGAGCCTCATGCATC
CTCACAGAAGGATCATTAGGAAGTCCAATCACAGCAACCACAGACTTGAAACCCTGAGCCTCCAAAGACT
TCAAAAGATGAGTGTAAAGAGTAGATCCAAGACCAGTTCTTTGATGCCTAGGAGACACGTAAACAGTAGA
CTCAGCAGTCCAATCGTAAGCATTCCTAGCCTTCCAAGGACCAGCATAAGCAATACCAGCCACTTCACCA
TCCACTTCAGCAACAAGCCAAGGATACCTCTCTCTAAGCCTCACAAGATCATCAGTCCACTCTTGTGGTT
CTTGAGGCTCAGTCCTGAAATTCACAGTAGAAGTCTCAATGTAATGATTCACAATAGTGCACACAGCAGG
CATATCAGCCTCAGTAGCCCTTCTAATATCAGCAGGCCTTCTTTCAGGAGACATGCGAAACGATCCAGAT
CCGGTGCAGATTATTTGGATTGAGAGTGAATATGAGACTCTAATTGGATACCGAGGGGAATTTATGGAAC
GTCAGTGGAGCATTTTGACAAGAAATATTTGCTAGCTGATAGTGACCTTAGGCGACTTTTGAACGCGCAA
TAATGGTTTCTGACGTATGTGCTTAGCTCATTAAACTCCAGAAACCCGCGGCTGAGTGGCTCCTTCAACG
TTGCGGTTCTGTCAGTTCCAAACGTAAAACGGCTTGTCCCGCGTCATCGGCGGGGGTCATAACGTGACTC
CCTTAATTCTCCGCTCCGGATCCGAATTCGGCACAGAGTGTTCAACCCCAGTACATTAAAAACGTCCGCA
ATGTGTTATTAAGTTGTCTAAGCGTCAATTTGTTTACACCACAATATATCCTGCCACCAGCCAGCCAACA
GCTCCCCGACCGGCAGCTCGGCACAAAATCACCACTCGATACAGGCAGCCCATCAACCATGACTACTGTC
CGGTCCAACAGATCCGAGCAGGAACCGTAAAAAGGCCGCGTTGCTGGCGTTTTTCCATAGGCTCCGCCCC
CCTGACGAGCATCACAAAAATCGACGCTCAAGTCAGAGGTGGCGAAACCCGACAGGACTATAAAGATACC
AGGCGTTTCCCCCTGGAAGCTCCCTCGTGCGCTCTCCTGTTCCGACCCTGCCGCTTACCGGATACCTGTC
CGCCTTTCTCCCTTCGGGAAGCGTGGCGCTTTCTCATAGCTCACGCTGTAGGTATCTCAGTTCGGTGTAG
GTCGTTCGCTCCAAGCTGGGCTGTGTGCACGAACCCCCCGTTCAGCCCGACCGCTGCGCCTTATCCGGTA
ACTATCGTCTTGAGTCCAACCCGGTAAGACACGACTTATCGCCACTGGCAGCAGCCACTGGTAACAGGAT
TAGCAGAGCGAGGTATGTAGGCGGTGCTACAGAGTTCTTGAAGTGGTGGCCTAACTACGGCTACACTAGA
AGAACAGTATTTGGTATCTGCGCTCTGCTGAAGCCAGTTACCTTCGGAAAAAGAGTTGGTAGCTCTTGAT
CCGGCAAACAAACCACCGCTGGTAGCGGTGGTTTTTTTGTTTGCAAGCAGCAGATTACGCGCAGAAAAAA
AGGATCTCAAGAAGATCCTTTGATCTTTTCTACGGGGTCTGACGCTCAGTGGAACGAAAACTCACGTTAA
GGGATTTTGGTCATGAGATTATCAAAAAGGATCTTCACCTAGATCCTTTTAAATTAAAAATGAAGTTTTA
AATCAATCTAAAGTATATATGAGTAAACTTGGTCTGACAGCTAAAACAATTCATCCAGTAAAATATAATA
TTTTATTTTCTCCCAATCAGGCTTGATCCCCAGTAAGTCAAAAAATAGCTCGACATACTGTTCTTCCCCG
ATATCCTCCCTGAGCGACCGGACGCAGAAGGCAATGTCATACCACTTGTCCGCCCTGCCGCTTCTCCCAA
GATCAATAAAGCCACTTACTTTGCCATCTTTCACAAAGATGTTGCTGTCTCCCAGGTCGCCGTGGGAAAA
GACAAGTTCCTCTTCGGGCTTTTCCGTCTTTAAAAAATCATACAGCTCGCGCGGATCTTTAAATGGAGTG
TCCTCTTCCCAGTTTTCGCAATCCACATCGGCCAGATCGTTATTCAGTAAGTAATCCAATTCGGCTAAGC
GGCTGTCTAAGCTATTCGTATAGGGACAATCCGATATGTCGATGGAGTGAAAGAGCCTGATGCACTCCGC
ATACAGCTCGATAATCTTTTCAGGGCTTTGTTCATCTTCATACTCTTCCGAGCAAAGGACGCCATCGGCC
TCACTCATGAGCAGATTGCTCCAGCCATCATGCCGTTCAAAGTGCAGGACCTTTGGAACAGGCAGCTTTC
CTTCCAGCCATAGCATCATGTCCTTTTCCCGTTCCACATCATAGGTGGTCCCTTTATACCGGCTGTCCGT
CATTTTTAAATATAGGTTTTCATTTTCTCCCACCAGCTTATATACCTTAGCAGGAGACATTCCTTCCGTA
TCTTTTACGCAGCGGTATTTTTCGATCAGTTTTTTCAATTCCGGTGATATTCTCATTTTAGCCATACTCT
TCCTTTTTCAATATTATTGAAGCATTTATCAGGGTTATTGTCTCATGAGCGGATACATATTTGAATGTAT
TTAGAAAAATAAACAAATAGGGGTTCCGCGCACTCGGAGCCTTGATGTGGGCGCTTTTTGCAGCTGTTCG
GCTGTGCGCTGGCCAGACAGTTATGCACAGGCCAGGCGGGTTTTAAGAGTTTTAATAAGTTTTAAAGAGT
TTTAGGCGGAAAAATCGCCTTTTTTCTCTTTTATATCAGTCACTTACATGTGTGACCGGTTCCCAATGTA
CGGCTTTGGGTTCCCAATGTACGGGTTCCGGTTCCCAATGTACGGCTTTGGGTTCCCAATGTACGTGCTA
TCCACAGGAAAGAAGCTTTTTCGACCTTTTTCCCCTGCTAGGGCAATTTGCCCTAGCATCTGCTCCGTAC
ATTAGGAACCGGCGGATGCTTCGCCCTCGATCAGGTTGCGGTAGCGCATGACTAGGATCGGGCCAGCCTG
CCCCGCCTCCTCCTTCAAATCGTACTCCGGCAGGTCATTTGACCCGATCAGCTTGCGCACGGTGAAACAG
AACTTCTTGAACTCTCCGGCGCTGCCACTGCGTTCGTAGATCGTCTTGAACAACCATCTGGCTTCTGCCT
TGCCTGCGGCGCGGCGTGCCAGGCGGTAGAGAAAACGGCCGATGCCGGGATCGATCAAAAAGTAATCGGG
GTGAACCGTCAGCACGTCCGGGTTCTTGCCTTCTGTGATCTCGCGGTACATCCAATCAGCTAGCTCGATC
TCGATGTACTCCGGCCGCCCGGTTTCGCTCTTTACGATCTTGTAGCGGCTAATCAAGGCTTCACCCTCGG
ATACCGTCACCAGGCGGCCGTTCTTGGCCTTCTTCGTACGCTGCATGGCAACGTGCGTGGTGTTTAACCG
AATGCAGGTTTCTACCAGGTCGTCTTTCTGCTTTCCGCCATCGGCTCGCCGGCAGAACTTGAGTACGTCC
GCAACGTGTGGACGGAACACGCGGCCGGGCTTGTCTCCCTTCCCTTCCCGGTATCGGTTCATGGATTCGG
TTAGATGGGAAACCGCCATCAGTACCAGGTCGTAATCCCACACACTGGCCATGCCGGCCGGCCCTGCGGA
AACCTCTACGTGCCCGTCTGGAAGCTCGTAGCGGATCACCTCGCCAGCTCGTCGGTCACGCTTCGACAGA
CGGAAAACGGCCACGTCCATGATGCTGCGACTATCGCGGGTGCCCACGTCATAGAGCATCGGAACGAAAA
AATCTGGTTGCTCGTCGCCCTTGGGCGGCTTCCTAATCGACGACGCACCGGCTGCCGGCGGTTGCCGGGA
TTCTTTGCGGATTCGATCAGCGGCCGCTTGCCACGATTCACCGGGGCGTGCTTCTGCCTCGATGCGTTGC
CGCTGGGCGGCCTGCGCGGCCTTCAACTTCTCCACCAGGTCATCACCCAGCGCCGCGCCGATTTGTACCG
GGCCGGATGGTTTGCGACCGCTCACGCCGATTCCTCGGGCTTGGGGGTTCCAGTGCCATTGCAGGGCCGG
CAGACAACCCAGCCGCTTACGCCTGGCCAACCGCCCGTTCCTCCACACATGGGGCATTCCACGGCGTCGG
TGCCTGGTTGTTCTTGATTTTCCATGCCGCCTCCTTTAGCCGCTAAAATTCATCTACTCATTTATTCATT
TGCTCATTTACTCTGGTAGCTGCGCGATGTATTCAGATAGCAGCTCGGTAATGGTCTTGCCTTGGCGTAC
CGCGTACATCTTCAGCTTGGTGTGATCCTCCGCCGGCAACTGAAAGTTGACCCGCTTCATGGCTGGCGTG
TCTGCCAGGCTGGCCAACGTTGCAGCCTTGCTGCTGCGTGCGCTCGGACGGCCGGCACTTAGCGTGTTTG
TGCTTTTGCTCATTTTCTCTTTACCTCATTAACTCAAATGAGTTTTGATTTAATTTCAGCGGCCAGCGCC
TGGACCTCGCGGGCAGCGTCGCCCTCGGGTTCTGATTCAAGAACGGTTGTGCCGGCGGCGGCAGTGCCTG
GGTAGCTCACGCGCTGCGTGATACGGGACTCAAGAATGGGCAGCTCGTACCCGGCCAGCGC
Features (pLannotate 1.2.2; 17 found; start..end, strand, type, name):
    771..795     -  misc_feature   RB T-DNA repeat: right border repeat from nopaline C58 T-DNA
    862..1569    -  terminator     OCS terminator: octopine synthase terminator
   1580..1741    -  CDS            BLB2B_PHYIT (fragment): Experimental evidence at protein level: Swiss-Prot protein existence level 1. Secreted effector that associates with calmodulin to interfere with plant defense-associated calcium signaling in hosts. From Phytophthora infestans (strain T30-4) (Potato late blight fungus).
   1753..1806    -  misc_feature   TMV Ω: translational enhancer from the tobacco mosaic virus 5'-leader sequence (Gallie et al., 1988)
   1835..2180    -  promoter       CaMV 35S promoter: strong constitutive promoter from cauliflower mosaic virus
   1837..1883    -  promoter       minimal CaMV 35S promoter: minimal 35S promoter from cauliflower mosaic virus
   2364..3170    -  CDS            IBMP_CAMVB (fragment): Experimental evidence at protein level: Swiss-Prot protein existence level 1. Enhances the ribosomal termination-reinitiation event leading to the translation of major open reading frames on the polycistronic viral RNAs. From Cauliflower mosaic virus (strain Bari 1) (CaMV).
   3213..3465    -  terminator     NOS terminator: nopaline synthase terminator and poly(A) signal
   3496..4044    -  CDS            bar: PAT_STRHY - Experimental evidence at protein level: Swiss-Prot protein existence level 1. Inactivates phosphinothricin (PPT) by transfer of an acetyl group from acetyl CoA. Can also acetylate demethylphosphinothricin but not PTT or glutamate. This enzyme is an effector of phosphinothricin tripeptide (PTT or bialaphos) resistance. From Streptomyces hygroscopicus. Introduced by genetic manipulation and expressed in glufosinate-tolerant maize by Dekalb Genetics.
   4065..4247    -  promoter       NOS promoter: nopaline synthase promoter NOS promoter
   4442..4466    -  misc_feature   LB T-DNA repeat: left border repeat from nopaline C58 T-DNA
   4602..5190    -  rep_origin     ori: high-copy-number ColE1/pMB1/pBR322/pUC origin of replication
   5361..6155    -  CDS            KanR: aminoglycoside phosphotransferase; aphA-3; confers resistance to kanamycin
   6156..6260    -  promoter       AmpR promoter: bla
   6322..6516    -  rep_origin     pVS1 oriV: origin of replication for the Pseudomonas plasmid pVS1 (Heeb et al., 2000)
   6582..7655    -  CDS            pVS1 RepA: replication protein from the Pseudomonas plasmid pVS1 (Heeb et al., 2000)
   8084..462     -  CDS            pVS1 StaA (across the origin): stability protein from the Pseudomonas plasmid pVS1 (Heeb et al., 2000)
