[The description below was written by a language model from this plasmid's Addgene catalogue record and pLannotate feature annotations shown in this document.]
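Description:
pICSL86977OD:PITG_04085 is a plant binary expression vector built on the pICSL86977OD backbone, designed to be moved into Agrobacterium and used for transient protein expression in plants by agro-infiltration. It carries two replication systems. A high-copy ColE1/pUC-type origin supports propagation in E. coli, and the pVS1 oriV with its RepA replication protein and StaA stability protein maintains the plasmid in Agrobacterium. Bacterial selection is by kanamycin, through an aminoglycoside phosphotransferase gene (aphA-3) annotated downstream of the AmpR (bla) promoter.

Two cassettes lie between the nopaline-type left and right T-DNA border repeats. The expression cassette uses the CaMV 35S promoter followed by the tobacco mosaic virus Ω leader, a translational enhancer, to drive the insert PITG_04085 from Phytophthora infestans strain T30-4, and it ends with the octopine synthase terminator. The annotation tool matched only a short stretch of this coding region, as a fragment similar to a secreted P. infestans effector reported to associate with calmodulin and interfere with defence-related calcium signalling. The record lists no epitope tag or reporter. A CaMV-derived fragment annotated upstream of the 35S promoter probably reflects extended viral promoter sequence rather than an intended coding region. The second cassette, nearer the left border, places the bar gene (phosphinothricin acetyltransferase) under the NOS promoter and terminator, giving Basta/glufosinate resistance for selecting plant tissue that carries the T-DNA.

The sequenced record is 8,251 nt, slightly shorter than the listed backbone size without insert, which would be consistent with the insert replacing a stuffer or dropout fragment, although the record does not say this. The associated work concerns pathogen effectors that counteract plant NLR immune receptor networks.
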