Addgene plasmid #173509: pICSL86977OD:PITG_04085
Purpose: This is a binary plasmid that can be transferred into Agrobacterium and used to transiently express the protein encoded by the insert in plants by agro-infiltration.
Depositing lab: Sophien Kamoun. Depositing organization: Sainsbury Laboratory, Norwich. Publication: Plant pathogens convergently evolved to counteract redundant nodes of an NLR immune receptor network. Derevnina L, Contreras MP, Adachi H, Upson J, Vergara Cruces A, Xie R, Sklenar J, Menke FLH, Mugford ST, MacLean D, Ma W, Hogenhout SA, Goverse A, Maqbool A, Wu CH, Kamoun S. PLoS Biol. 2021 Aug 23;19(8):e3001136. doi: 10.1371/journal.pbio.3001136. PubMed 34424903.
Backbone
  Vector backbone: pICSL86977OD
  Backbone manufacturer: Youles SynBio plasmids
  Backbone size w/o insert (bp): 8678
  Vector type: Plant Expression
  Selectable markers: Basta
Growth in bacteria
  Bacterial resistance: Kanamycin, 50 μg/mL
  Growth temperature: 37°C
  Growth strain: DH5alpha
  Copy number: High Copy
Gene/Insert
  Gene/Insert name: PITG_04085_T30-4
  Species: Phytophthora infestans
  Promoter: 35S
  Cloning method: Restriction Enzyme; 5′ cloning site unknown (unknown if destroyed); 3′ cloning site unknown (unknown if destroyed)
Terms and licenses: Academic/Nonprofit Terms; Industry Terms: Not Available to Industry
How to cite: pICSL86977OD:PITG_04085 was a gift from Sophien Kamoun (Addgene plasmid # 173509 ; http://n2t.net/addgene:173509 ; RRID:Addgene_173509)
